>Addgene plasmid #51829 | SPN-bio-His | depositor full sequence | sequence record 79665 | SPN-bio-His sequence 7409 bps
GTCGACCTCCATCACGGCCTATAAGAGTGAGGGGGAGTCAGCGGAGTTCTCCTTCCCACTCAACCTTGGA
GAGGAAAGCCTGCAGGGAGAGTTGAGATGGAAGGCAGAGAAGGCTCCTTCTTCCCAGTCCTGGATCACCT
TCTCCCTAAAGAACCAAAAGGTGTCTGTGCAGAAGTCTACTAGCAACCCCAAGTTCCAGCTGTCCGAAAC
GCTCCCACTCACCCTTCAGATACCCCAGGTCTCCCTTCAGTTTGCTGGTTCTGGCAACCTGACCCTGACT
CTGGACAGAGGGATACTGTATCAGGAAGTGAACCTGGTGGTGATGAAAGTGACTCAGCCCGACAGCAACA
CTTTGACCTGTGAGGTGATGGGACCCACCTCACCCAAGATGAGACTGATCTTGAAGCAGGAGAATCAGGA
GGCCAGGGTCTCCAGGCAGGAGAAAGTGATTCAAGTGCAGGCCCCTGAAGCAGGGGTGTGGCAATGTCTA
CTGAGTGAAGGTGAAGAGGTCAAGATGGACTCCAAGATCCAGGTTTTATCCAAAGGGTTGAATTCCGGCA
GCCTGCACCACATCCTGGACGCCCAGAAGATGCTGTGGAACCACAGGGACAGGAACCTGCCTCCTCTGGC
CCCTCTGGGCCCCCACCACCATCACCACCATTGAGTCTAGACACGTGATTAATTAAGGATCCCCCGACCT
CGACCTCTGGCTAATAAAGGAAATTTATTTTCATTGCAATAGTGTGTTGGAATTTTTTGTGTCTCTCACT
CGGAAGGACATATGGGAGGGCAAATCATTTGGTCGAGATCCCTCGGAGATCTCTAGCTAGAGGATCGATC
CCCGCCCCGGACGAACTAAACCTGACTACGACATCTCTGCCCCTTCTTCGCGGGGCAGTGCATGTAATCC
CTTCAGTTGGTTGGTACAACTTGCCAACTGGGCCCTGTTCCACATGTGACACGGGGGGGGACCAAACACA
AAGGGGTTCTCTGACTGTAGTTGACATCCTTATAAATGGATGTGCACATTTGCCAACACTGAGTGGCTTT
CATCCTGGAGCAGACTTTGCAGTCTGTGGACTGCAACACAACATTGCCTTTATGTGTAACTCTTGGCTGA
AGCTCTTACACCAATGCTGGGGGACATGTACCTCCCAGGGGCCCAGGAAGACTACGGGAGGCTACACCAA
CGTCAATCAGAGGGGCCTGTGTAGCTACCGATAAGCGGACCCTCAAGAGGGCATTAGCAATAGTGTTTAT
AAGGCCCCCTTGTTAACCCTAAACGGGTAGCATATGCTTCCCGGGTAGTAGTATATACTATCCAGACTAA
CCCTAATTCAATAGCATATGTTACCCAACGGGAAGCATATGCTATCGAATTAGGGTTAGTAAAAGGGTCC
TAAGGAACAGCGATATCTCCCACCCCATGAGCTGTCACGGTTTTATTTACATGGGGTCAGGATTCCACGA
GGGTAGTGAACCATTTTAGTCACAAGGGCAGTGGCTGAAGATCAAGGAGCGGGCAGTGAACTCTCCTGAA
TCTTCGCCTGCTTCTTCATTCTCCTTCGTTTAGCTAATAGAATAACTGCTGAGTTGTGAACAGTAAGGTG
TATGTGAGGTGCTCGAAAACAAGGTTTCAGGTGACGCCCCCAGAATAAAATTTGGACGGGGGGTTCAGTG
GTGGCATTGTGCTATGACACCAATATAACCCTCACAAACCCCTTGGGCAATAAATACTAGTGTAGGAATG
AAACATTCTGAATATCTTTAACAATAGAAATCCATGGGGTGGGGACAAGCCGTAAAGACTGGATGTCCAT
CTCACACGAATTTATGGCTATGGGCAACACATAATCCTAGTGCAATATGATACTGGGGTTATTAAGATGT
GTCCCAGGCAGGGACCAAGACAGGTGAACCATGTTGTTACACTCTATTTGTAACAAGGGGAAAGAGAGTG
GACGCCGACAGCAGCGGACTCCACTGGTTGTCTCTAACACCCCCGAAAATTAAACGGGGCTCCACGCCAA
TGGGGCCCATAAACAAAGACAAGTGGCCACTCTTTTTTTTGAAATTGTGGAGTGGGGGCACGCGTCAGCC
CCCACACGCCGCCCTGCGGTTTTGGACTGTAAAATAAGGGTGTAATAACTTGGCTGATTGTAACCCCGCT
AACCACTGCGGTCAAACCACTTGCCCACAAAACCACTAATGGCACCCCGGGGAATACCTGCATAAGTAGG
TGGGCGGGCCAAGATAGGGGCGCGATTGCTGCGATCTGGAGGACAAATTACACACACTTGCGCCTGAGCG
CCAAGCACAGGGTTGTTGGTCCTCATATTCACGAGGTCGCTGAGAGCACGGTGGGCTAATGTTGCCATGG
GTAGCATATACTACCCAAATATCTGGATAGCATATGCTATCCTAATCTATATCTGGGTAGCATAGGCTAT
CCTAATCTATATCTGGGTAGCATATGCTATCCTAATCTATATCTGGGTAGTATATGCTATCCTAATTTAT
ATCTGGGTAGCATAGGCTATCCTAATCTATATCTGGGTAGCATATGCTATCCTAATCTATATCTGGGTAG
TATATGCTATCCTAATCTGTATCCGGGTAGCATATGCTATCCTAATAGAGATTAGGGTAGTATATGCTAT
CCTAATTTATATCTGGGTAGCATATACTACCCAAATATCTGGATAGCATATGCTATCCTAATCTATATCT
GGGTAGCATATGCTATCCTAATCTATATCTGGGTAGCATAGGCTATCCTAATCTATATCTGGGTAGCATA
TGCTATCCTAATCTATATCTGGGTAGTATATGCTATCCTAATTTATATCTGGGTAGCATAGGCTATCCTA
ATCTATATCTGGGTAGCATATGCTATCCTAATCTATATCTGGGTAGTATATGCTATCCTAATCTGTATCC
GGGTAGCATATGCTATCCTCATGATAAGCTGTCAAACATGAGAATTTTCTTGAAGACGAAAGGGCCTCGT
GATACGCCTATTTTTATAGGTTAATGTCATGATAATAATGGTTTCTTAGACGTCAGGTGGCACTTTTCGG
GGAAATGTGCGCGGAACCCCTATTTGTTTATTTTTCTAAATACATTCAAATATGTATCCGCTCATGAGAC
AATAACCCTGATAAATGCTTCAATAATATTGAAAAAGGAAGAGTATGAGTATTCAACATTTCCGTGTCGC
CCTTATTCCCTTTTTTGCGGCATTTTGCCTTCCTGTTTTTGCTCACCCAGAAACGCTGGTGAAAGTAAAA
GATGCTGAAGATCAGTTGGGTGCACGAGTGGGTTACATCGAACTGGATCTCAACAGCGGTAAGATCCTTG
AGAGTTTTCGCCCCGAAGAACGTTTTCCAATGATGAGCACTTTTAAAGTTCTGCTATGTGGCGCGGTATT
ATCCCGTGTTGACGCCGGGCAAGAGCAACTCGGTCGCCGCATACACTATTCTCAGAATGACTTGGTTGAG
TACTCACCAGTCACAGAAAAGCATCTTACGGATGGCATGACAGTAAGAGAATTATGCAGTGCTGCCATAA
CCATGAGTGATAACACTGCGGCCAACTTACTTCTGACAACGATCGGAGGACCGAAGGAGCTAACCGCTTT
TTTGCACAACATGGGGGATCATGTAACTCGCCTTGATCGTTGGGAACCGGAGCTGAATGAAGCCATACCA
AACGACGAGCGTGACACCACGATGCCTGCAGCAATGGCAACAACGTTGCGCAAACTATTAACTGGCGAAC
TACTTACTCTAGCTTCCCGGCAACAATTAATAGACTGGATGGAGGCGGATAAAGTTGCAGGACCACTTCT
GCGCTCGGCCCTTCCGGCTGGCTGGTTTATTGCTGATAAATCTGGAGCCGGTGAGCGTGGGTCTCGCGGT
ATCATTGCAGCACTGGGGCCAGATGGTAAGCCCTCCCGTATCGTAGTTATCTACACGACGGGGAGTCAGG
CAACTATGGATGAACGAAATAGACAGATCGCTGAGATAGGTGCCTCACTGATTAAGCATTGGTAACTGTC
AGACCAAGTTTACTCATATATACTTTAGATTGATTTAAAACTTCATTTTTAATTTAAAAGGATCTAGGTG
AAGATCCTTTTTGATAATCTCATGACCAAAATCCCTTAACGTGAGTTTTCGTTCCACTGAGCGTCAGACC
CCGTAGAAAAGATCAAAGGATCTTCTTGAGATCCTTTTTTTCTGCGCGTAATCTGCTGCTTGCAAACAAA
AAAACCACCGCTACCAGCGGTGGTTTGTTTGCCGGATCAAGAGCTACCAACTCTTTTTCCGAAGGTAACT
GGCTTCAGCAGAGCGCAGATACCAAATACTGTTCTTCTAGTGTAGCCGTAGTTAGGCCACCACTTCAAGA
ACTCTGTAGCACCGCCTACATACCTCGCTCTGCTAATCCTGTTACCAGTGGCTGCTGCCAGTGGCGATAA
GTCGTGTCTTACCGGGTTGGACTCAAGACGATAGTTACCGGATAAGGCGCAGCGGTCGGGCTGAACGGGG
GGTTCGTGCACACAGCCCAGCTTGGAGCGAACGACCTACACCGAACTGAGATACCTACAGCGTGAGCTAT
GAGAAAGCGCCACGCTTCCCGAAGGGAGAAAGGCGGACAGGTATCCGGTAAGCGGCAGGGTCGGAACAGG
AGAGCGCACGAGGGAGCTTCCAGGGGGAAACGCCTGGTATCTTTATAGTCCTGTCGGGTTTCGCCACCTC
TGACTTGAGCGTCGATTTTTGTGATGCTCGTCAGGGGGGCGGAGCCTATGGAAAAACGCCAGCAACGCGG
CCTTTTTACGGTTCCTGGCCTTTTGCTGGCCTTTTGCTCACATGTTCTTTCCTGCGTTATCCCCTGATTC
TGTGGATAACCGTATTACCGCCTTTGAGTGAGCTGATACCGCTCGCCGCAGCCGAACGACCGAGCGCAGC
GAGTCAGTGAGCGAGGAAGCGGAAGAGCGCCCAATACGCAAACCGCCTCTCCCCGCGCGTTGGCCGATTC
ATTAATGCAGCTGGCACGACAGGTTTCCCGACTGGAAAGCGGGCAGTGAGCGCAACGCAATTAATGTGAG
TTAGCTCACTCATTAGGCACCCCAGGCTTTACACTTTATGCTTCCGGCTCGTATGTTGTGTGGAATTGTG
AGCGGATAACAATTTCACACAGGAAACAGCTATGACCATGATTACGCCAAGCTCTAGCTAGAGGTCGACC
AATTCTCATGTTTGACAGCTTATCATCGCAGATCCGGGCAACGTTGTTGCCATTGCTGCAGGCGCAGAAC
TGGTAGGTATGGAAGATCTATACATTGAATCAATATTGGCAATTAGCCATATTAGTCATTGGTTATATAG
CATAAATCAATATTGGCTATTGGCCATTGCATACGTTGTATCTATATCATAATATGTACATTTATATTGG
CTCATGTCCAATATGACCGCCATGTTGACATTGATTATTGACTAGTTATTAATAGTAATCAATTACGGGG
TCATTAGTTCATAGCCCATATATGGAGTTCCGCGTTACATAACTTACGGTAAATGGCCCGCCTGGCTGAC
CGCCCAACGACCCCCGCCCATTGACGTCAATAATGACGTATGTTCCCATAGTAACGCCAATAGGGACTTT
CCATTGACGTCAATGGGTGGAGTATTTACGGTAAACTGCCCACTTGGCAGTACATCAAGTGTATCATATG
CCAAGTCCGCCCCCTATTGACGTCAATGACGGTAAATGGCCCGCCTGGCATTATGCCCAGTACATGACCT
TACGGGACTTTCCTACTTGGCAGTACATCTACGTATTAGTCATCGCTATTACCATGGTGATGCGGTTTTG
GCAGTACACCAATGGGCGTGGATAGCGGTTTGACTCACGGGGATTTCCAAGTCTCCACCCCATTGACGTC
AATGGGAGTTTGTTTTGGCACCAAAATCAACGGGACTTTCCAAAATGTCGTAATAACCCCGCCCCGTTGA
CGCAAATGGGCGGTAGGCGTGTACGGTGGGAGGTCTATATAAGCAGAGCTCGTTTAGTGAACCGTCAGAT
CCTCACTCTCTTCCGCATCGCTGTCTGCGAGGGCCAGCTGTTGGGCTCGCGGTTGAGGACAAACTCTTCG
CGGTCTTTCCAGTACTCTTGGATCGGAAACCCGTCGGCCTCCGAACGGTACTCCGCCACCGAGGGACCTG
AGCGAGTCCGCATCGACCGGATCGGAAAACCTCTCGAGAAAGGCGTCTAACCAGTCACAGTCGCAAGGTA
GGCTGAGCACCGTGGCGGGCGGCAGCGGGTGGCGGTCGGGGTTGTTTCTGGCGGAGGTGCTGCTGATGAT
GTAATTAAAGTAGGCGGTCTTGAGACGGCGGATGGTCGAGGTGAGGTGTGGCAGGCTTGAGATCCAGCTG
TTGGGGTGAGTACTCCCTCTCAAAAGCGGGCATTACTTCTGCGCTAAGATTGTCAGTTTCCAAAAACGAG
GAGGATTTGATATTCACCTGGCCCGATCTGGCCATACACTTGAGTGACAATGACATCCACTTTGCCTTTC
TCTCCACAGGTGTCCACTCCCAGGTCCAAGTTTAAACTGCGGCCGCCACCATGGCTACTCTGCTGCTGCT
CCTGGGCGTGCTGGTCGTGTCTCCTGATGCCCTGGGAAGCACCACAGCCGTGCAGACCCCTACCTCTGGC
GAGCCCCTGGTGTCTACCAGCGAGCCTCTGAGCAGCAAGATGTACACCACCTCCATCACCAGCGACCCCA
AGGCCGATAGCACCGGCGATCAGACCAGCGCCCTGCCCCCCAGCACCAGCATCAACGAAGGCAGCCCTCT
GTGGACCAGCATCGGCGCCAGCACAGGCTCTCCACTGCCCGAGCCCACCACCTACCAGGAAGTGTCCATC
AAGATGAGCAGCGTGCCCCAGGAAACCCCTCACGCCACCTCTCACCCCGCCGTGCCCATCACAGCCAACA
GCCTGGGCAGCCACACAGTGACCGGCGGCACCATCACCACCAACTCCCCCGAGACAAGCAGCAGAACCAG
CGGAGCCCCTGTGACAACCGCCGCCAGCAGCCTGGAAACCAGCAGAGGCACCAGCGGCCCTCCACTGACC
ATGGCCACCGTGTCCCTGGAAACCTCCAAGGGCACCTCCGGACCACCTGTGACAATGGCTACAGACAGCC
TCGAGACATCCACCGGAACCACAGGACCTCCCGTGACTATGACAACCGGCTCCCTGGAACCTTCTAGCGG
CGCCAGCGGCCCACAGGTGTCCAGCGTGAAGCTGTCAACCATGATGAGCCCCACCACAAGCACCAACGCC
AGCACCGTGCCCTTCCGGAACCCCGACGAGAACAGCAGGGGCATGCTGCCTGGCGCGCC
Features (pLannotate 1.2.2; 19 found; start..end, strand, type, name):
    713..768     +  polyA_signal   β-globin poly(A) signal: rabbit β-globin polyadenylation signal (Gil and Proudfoot, 1987)
   1282..2963    -  rep_origin     oriP (fragment): Epstein-Barr virus oriP replication origin (Yates et al., 2000)
   3090..3194    +  promoter       AmpR promoter: bla
   3195..4055    +  CDS            AmpR: β-lactamase; bla; confers resistance to ampicillin, carbenicillin, and related antibiotics
   4226..4814    +  rep_origin     ori: high-copy-number ColE1/pMB1/pBR322/pUC origin of replication
   4997..5089    +  CDS            lacI (fragment): lac repressor; lacI; The lac repressor binds to the lac operator to inhibit transcription in E. coli. This inhibition can be relieved by adding lactose or isopropyl-β-D-thiogalactopyranoside (IPTG).
   5102..5123    +  protein_bind   CAP binding site: CAP binding activates transcription in the presence of cAMP. E. coli catabolite activator protein
   5138..5168    +  promoter       lac promoter: promoter for the E. coli lac operon
   5176..5192    +  protein_bind   lac operator: The lac repressor binds to the lac operator to inhibit transcription in E. coli. This inhibition can be relieved by adding lactose or isopropyl-β-D-thiogalactopyranoside (IPTG). lac repressor encoded by lacI
   5262..5278    +  promoter       tet promoter (fragment): E. coli promoter for tetracycline efflux protein gene
   5288..5313    -  CDS            bla(M) (fragment): β-lactamase lacking the signal sequence; bla(M); allows cytosolic expression of β-lactamase
   5487..5866    +  enhancer       CMV enhancer: human cytomegalovirus immediate early enhancer
   5868..6067    +  promoter       CMV promoter: human cytomegalovirus (CMV) immediate early promoter
   6135..6173    +  misc_feature   Ad SA (fragment): adenovirus major late transcript splice acceptor (Friedrich and Soriano, 1991)
   6206..6415    -  CDS            PTP (fragment): TERM_ADE02 - Experimental evidence at protein level: Swiss-Prot protein existence level 1. Protein covalently bound to the viral DNA that acts as a primer for viral genomic replication by DNA strand displacement. Assembles on the viral origin of replication in an initiation complex with viral polymerase, DBP, host NFIA and host POU2F1/OCT1. During initiation, the polymerase covalently couples the first dCTP with Ser- 580 of pTP. The terminal protein stimulates the template activity over 20 fold compared to protein-free templates. Neo-synthesized viral genomes are linked to two preterminal prot
   6446..6535    +  intron         chimeric intron (fragment): chimera between introns from adenovirus and immunoglobulin heavy chain genes
   6554..6600    +  CDS            IgH signal sequence (fragment): signal sequence from the mouse immunoglobulin heavy chain variable region
   6631..7401    +  CDS            SPN (fragment): LEUK_HUMAN - Also known as CD43. Experimental evidence at protein level: Swiss-Prot protein existence level 1. [CD43 cytoplasmic tail]: Protects cells from apoptotic signals, promoting cell survival. From Homo sapiens (Human).
   7402..553     +  CDS            Cd4 (fragment) (across the origin): CD4_RAT - Experimental evidence at protein level: Swiss-Prot protein existence level 1. Integral membrane glycoprotein that plays an essential role in the immune response and serves multiple functions in responses against both external and internal offenses. In T-cells, functions primarily as a coreceptor for MHC class II molecule:peptide complex. The antigens presented by class II peptides are derived from extracellular proteins while class I peptides are derived from cytosolic proteins. Interacts simultaneously with the T-cell receptor (TCR) and the MHC class II presented by antigen presenti
