[The description below was written by a language model from this plasmid's Addgene catalogue record and pLannotate feature annotations shown in this document.]
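Description:
SPN-bio-His is a mammalian expression plasmid built on the pTT3 backbone for producing the extracellular domain of human leukosialin (SPN, also known as CD43) as a soluble, secreted recombinant protein. It is maintained in E. coli through a high-copy ColE1/pUC-type origin with ampicillin selection from the bla gene. The backbone also carries an Epstein-Barr virus oriP fragment, which supports episomal retention in cells that supply EBNA1, a feature typically exploited for high-yield transient expression. Short lac and other bacterial regulatory fragments are backbone remnants with no evident role in the payload.

Expression is driven by the CMV immediate-early enhancer and promoter, followed by adenovirus-derived leader and splice elements and a chimeric intron fragment that promote efficient mRNA processing. The transcript ends at a rabbit β-globin polyadenylation signal. The chemically synthesised SPN ectodomain sequence of about 790 bp sits between retained NotI and AscI sites. A fragment resembling a mouse immunoglobulin heavy chain signal sequence is annotated just upstream, although the record does not say whether it or the native SPN leader directs secretion. The ectodomain is fused in frame at its C terminus to backbone-encoded rat CD4 domains 3 and 4, then an enzymatic biotinylation sequence, a linker and a His tag. The biotinylation and His segments come from the catalogue description and are not annotated separately in the feature table.

The CD4 module provides a common antibody-recognisable tag, the biotin acceptor allows oriented capture on streptavidin surfaces, and the His tag permits metal-affinity purification. The associated publication used such proteins in a human platelet receptor protein microarray to screen for extracellular receptor–ligand interactions.
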