Addgene plasmid #51829: SPN-bio-His
Purpose: Expresses full-length Leukosialin precursor ectodomain in mammalian cells. C-terminal rat Cd4d3+4 tag, biotinylation sequence and His tag.
Depositing lab: Gavin Wright. Depositing organization: Wellcome Sanger Institute. Publication: A human platelet receptor protein microarray identifies FcepsilonR1alpha as an activating PEAR1 ligand. Sun Y, Vandenbriele C, Kauskot A, Verhamme P, Hoylaerts MF, Wright GJ. Mol Cell Proteomics. 2015 Feb 23. pii: mcp.M114.046946. 10.1074/mcp.M114.046946 PubMed 25713122.
Backbone
  Vector backbone: pTT3
  Backbone manufacturer: Yves Durocher, NRC
  Backbone size w/o insert (bp): 6618
  Total vector size (bp): 7409
  Modifications to backbone: Rat CD4 d3+4, enzymatic biotinylation sequence, linker and His tag (CD4d3+4-BioLHis).
  Vector type: Mammalian Expression
Growth in bacteria
  Bacterial resistance: Ampicillin, 100 μg/mL
  Growth temperature: 37°C
  Growth strain: Top10
  Copy number: High Copy
Gene/Insert
  Gene/Insert name: SPN (alt name: Leukosialin precursor)
  Species: H. sapiens (human)
  Insert size (bp): 791
  Entrez Gene: SPN (a.k.a. CD43, GALGP, GPL115, LEU-22, LSN)
  Promoter: CMV
  Tag / fusion protein: rat CD4 d3+4 (C terminal on backbone); enzymatic biotinylation sequence (C terminal on backbone); His tag (C terminal on backbone)
  Cloning method: Restriction Enzyme; 5′ cloning site NotI (not destroyed); 3′ cloning site AscI (not destroyed)
  Sequencing primers: 5′ CMV-fwd
Resource information
  A portion of this plasmid was derived from a plasmid made by: Insert was chemically synthesised.
Terms and licenses: Academic/Nonprofit Terms; Industry Terms: Not Available to Industry
Depositor comments: Article ref 45
How to cite: SPN-bio-His was a gift from Gavin Wright (Addgene plasmid # 51829 ; http://n2t.net/addgene:51829 ; RRID:Addgene_51829)
