>Addgene plasmid #51829 | SPN-bio-His | addgene partial sequence | sequence record 94461 | pMT2-F 5'-TTGCCTTTCTCTCCACAGGT-3'
ACTGCGGCCGCCACCATGGCTACTCTGCTGCTGCTCCTGGGCGTGCTGGTCGTGTCTCCTGATGCCCTGG
GAAGCACCACAGCCGTGCAGACCCCTACCTCTGGCGAGCCCCTGGTGTCTACCAGCGAGCCTCTGAGCAG
CAAGATGTACACCACCTCCATCACCAGCGACCCCAAGGCCGATAGCACCGGCGATCAGACCAGCGCCCTG
CCCCCCAGCACCAGCATCAACGAAGGCAGCCCTCTGTGGACCAGCATCGGCGCCAGCACAGGCTCTCCAC
TGCCCGAGCCCACCACCTACCAGGAAGTGTCCATCAAGATGAGCAGCGTGCCCCAGGAAACCCCTCACGC
CACCTCTCACCCCGCCGTGCCCATCACAGCCAACAGCCTGGGCAGCCACACAGTGACCGGCGGCACCATC
ACCACCAACTCCCCCGAGACAAGCAGCAGAACCAGCGGAGCCCCTGTGACAACCGCCGCCAGCAGCCTGG
AAACCAGCAGAGGCACCAGCGGCCCTCCACTGACCATGGCCACCGTGTCCCTGGAAACCTCCAAGGGCAC
CTCCGGACCACCTGTGACAATGGCTACAGACAGCCTCGAGACATCCACCGGAACCACAGGACCTCCCGTG
ACTATGACAACCGGCTCCCTGGAACCTTCTAGCGGCGCCAGCGGCCCACAGGTGTCCAGCGTGAAGCTGT
CAACCATGATGAGCCCCACCACAAGCACCAACGCCAGCACCGTGCCCTTCCGGAACCCCGACGAGAACAG
CAGGGGCATGCTGCCTGGCGCGCCGTCGACCTCCATCACGGCCTATAAGAGTGAGG
