>Addgene plasmid #51829 | SPN-bio-His | addgene partial sequence | sequence record 94709 | rb_glob_PA_term-R 5'-CCCATATGTCCTTCCGAGTG-3'
AATAAATTTCCTTTATTAGCCAGAGGTCGAGGTCGGGGGATCCTTAATTAATCACGTGTCTAGACTCAAT
GGTGGTGATGGTGGTGGGGGCCCAGAGGGGCCAGAGGAGGCAGGTTCCTGTCCCTGTGGTTCCACAGCAT
CTTCTGGGCGTCCAGGATGTGGTGCAGGCTGCCGGAATTCAACCCTTTGGATAAAACCTGGATCTTGGAG
TCCATCTTGACCTCTTCACCTTCACTCAGTAGACATTGCCACACCCCTGCTTCAGGGGCCTGCACTTGAA
TCACTTTCTCCTGCCTGGAGACCCTGGCCTCCTGATTCTCCTGCTTCAAGATCAGTCTCATCTTGGGTGA
GGTGGGTCCCATCACCTCACAGGTCAAAGTGTTGCTGTCGGGCTGAGTCACTTTCATCACCACCAGGTTC
ACTTCCTGATACAGTATCCCTCTGTCCAGAGTCAGGGTCAGGTTGCCAGAACCAGCAAACTGAAGGGAGA
CCTGGGGTATCTGAAGGGTGAGTGGGAGCGTTTCGGACAGCTGGAACTTGGGGTTGCTAGTAGACTTCTG
CACAGACACCTTTTGGTTCTTTAGGGAGAAGGTGATCCAGGACTGGGAAGAAGGAGCCTTCTCTGCCTTC
CATCTCAACTCTCCCTGCAGGCTTTCCTCTCCAAGGTTGAGTGGGAAGGAGAACTCCGCTGACTCCCCCT
CACTCTTATAGGCCGTGATGGAGGTCGACGGCGCGCCAGGCAGCATGCCCCTGCTGTTCTCGTCGGGGTT
CCGGAAGGGCACGGTGCTGGCGTTGGTGCTTGTGGTGGGGCTCATCATGGTTGACAGCTTCACGCTGGAC
ACCTGTGG
